Addgene plasmid #20436: pWZL Neo Myr Flag GAK
Depositing lab: William Hahn & Jean Zhao. Depositing organization: Dana-Farber Cancer Institute. Publication: Integrative Genomic Approaches Identify IKBKE as a Breast Cancer Oncogene (Kinase Library Clones). Boehm JS, Zhao JJ, Yao J, Kim SY, Firestein R, Dunn IF, Sjostrom SK, Garraway LA, Weremowicz S, Richardson AL, Greulich H, Stewart CJ, Mulvey LA, Shen RR, Ambrogio L, Hirozane-Kishikawa T, Hill DE, Vidal M, Meyerson M, Grenier JK, Hinkle G, Root DE, Roberts TM, Lander ES, Polyak K, Hahn WC. Cell. 2007 Jun 15. 129(6):1065-1079. 10.1016/j.cell.2007.03.052 PubMed 17574021.
Backbone
  Vector backbone: pWZL-Neo-Myr-Flag-DEST
  Backbone manufacturer: William Hahn Lab (available at Addgene, #15300)
  Vector type: Mammalian Expression, Retroviral
  Selectable markers: Neomycin (select with G418)
Growth in bacteria
  Bacterial resistance: Ampicillin, 100 μg/mL
  Growth temperature: 37°C
  Growth strain: Stbl3
  Growth instructions: Stbl3 cells to prevent recombination.
  Copy number: Unknown
Gene/Insert
  Gene/Insert name: GAK (alt name: cyclin G associated kinase)
  Species: H. sapiens (human)
  Entrez Gene: GAK (a.k.a. DNAJ26, DNAJC26)
  Tag / fusion protein: Myr (N terminal on backbone); Flag (N terminal on backbone)
  Cloning method: Gateway Cloning
  Sequencing primers: 5′ pWZL-Fwd (GAA CCT CCT CGT TCG ACC); 3′ pWZL-Rev (TTC CGG GCC CTC ACA TTG)
Resource information
  A portion of this plasmid was derived from a plasmid made by: 3-D1
Terms and licenses: Academic/Nonprofit Terms; Industry Terms: Not Available to Industry
Depositor comments: ORFs were cloned into Gateway compatible pEntry vectors. An LR recombination reaction was performed to move the ORF to pWZL-Neo-Myr-Flag DEST such that the ORF would have 5' myristoylation and flag tags. This plasmid is part of a kinase library, and the gene has been verified, but has not been fully sequenced for minor mutations. Please see the following link for plasmids from this article that are not part of the kinase library http://www.addgene.org/pubmed/17574021
How to cite: pWZL Neo Myr Flag GAK was a gift from William Hahn & Jean Zhao (Addgene plasmid # 20436)
