[The description below was written by a language model from this plasmid's Addgene catalogue record.]
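Description:
pWZL Neo Myr Flag GAK is a retroviral mammalian expression plasmid carrying the human GAK open reading frame (cyclin G associated kinase, also known as DNAJC26) in the pWZL-Neo-Myr-Flag-DEST Gateway destination backbone. The ORF was first placed in a Gateway entry vector and then transferred by an LR recombination reaction, positioning it in frame behind two N-terminal elements supplied by the backbone: a myristoylation signal and a Flag epitope. The myristoylation sequence directs lipid modification of the fusion protein and so tethers it to cellular membranes, a strategy commonly used to promote kinase activation. The Flag tag allows detection or immunoprecipitation of the expressed protein. The record does not include a feature table and does not name the promoter or other regulatory elements. In retroviral vectors of this type, transcription is generally driven from the viral long terminal repeat, but that detail is not stated here.

The plasmid is propagated in bacteria under ampicillin selection, and a recombination-deficient strain is specified to limit rearrangement of the repeated retroviral sequences. Its copy number is listed as unknown. In mammalian cells, a neomycin resistance marker permits selection of transduced populations with G418.

The construct belongs to a library of myristoylated, Flag-tagged human kinase clones built for gain-of-function screening in an integrative genomic study of breast cancer oncogenes. It is suited to stable retroviral delivery and overexpression of membrane-targeted GAK. The depositors note that the identity of the gene has been verified, but the insert has not been fully sequenced, so minor mutations cannot be excluded.
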