>Addgene plasmid #20436 | pWZL Neo Myr Flag GAK | addgene partial sequence | sequence record 26257 | 20436 with pWZL-Fwd
CTCCTTCTCTAGGCGCCGGCCGGATCCAGAATTCGCCACCATGGGGTCTTCAAAATCTAAACCAAAGGAC
CCCAGCCAGCGCCGGCGCAGGATCCGAGGTTACCTTGACTACAAAGACGATGACGACAAGCAATTGACAA
GTTTGTACAAAAAAGTTGGCATGTCGCTGCTGGAGTCGGCGCTCGACTTCTTGGCGGGTCCAGGCTCCCT
GGGCGGTGCTTCCGGCCGCGACCAGAGTGACTTCGTGGGGCAGACGGTGGAACTGGGCGAGCTGCGGCTG
CTCCTGGCAAGCCCGGCCCCTCTTCTGCCCAACTTTCTTGTACAAAGTGGTTTGATCTAGTCGACCAATT
CCGGTTATTTTCCACCATATTGCCGTCTTTTGGCAATGTGAGGGCCCGGAAACCTGGCCCTGTCTTCTTG
ACGAGCATTCCTAGGGGTCTTTCCCCTCTCGCCAAAGGAATGCAAGGTCTGTTGAATGTCGTGAAGGAAG
CAGTTCCTCTGGAAGCTTCTTGAAGACAAACAACGTCTGTAGCGACCCTTTGCAGGCAGCGGAACCCCCC
ACCTGGCGACAGGTGCCTCTGCGGCCAAAAGCCACGTGTATAAGATACACCTGCAAAGGCGGCACAACCC
CAGTGCCACGTTGTGAGTTGGATAGTTGTGGAAAGAGTCAAATGGCTCTCCTCAAGCGTATTCAACANGG
GGCTGAANNATGCCCAGAAGGTACCCCATTGTATGGGANCTGATCTGGGG
